>Addgene plasmid #39213 | pBA2kIKmA2 | depositor partial sequence | sequence record 49287 | kudzu IspS cDNA
CATATGCCATGGATTTGTGCTACGAGCTCTCAATTTACCCAAATAACAGAACATAATAGTCGGCGTTCAG
CTAATTACCAGCCAAACCTCTGGAATTTTGAATTTCTGCAGTCTCTGGAAAATGACCTTAAGGTGGAAAA
ACTAGAAGAGAAGGCAACAAAGCTAGAGGAGGAGGTACGATGCATGATCAACAGAGTAGACACACAACCA
TTAAGCTTACTAGAATTGATCGACGATGTCCAGCGTCTAGGATTGACCTACAAGTTTGAGAAGGACATAA
TCAAAGCCCTTGAGAATATTGTTTTGCTGGATGAGAATAAGAAAAATAAAAGTGACCTCCATGCTACTGC
TCTCAGCTTCCGTTTACTTAGACAACATGGCTTTGAGGTTTCCCAAGATGTGTTTGAGAGATTTAAGGAC
AAGGAGGGAGGTTTCAGTGGTGAACTTAAAGGTGATGTGCAAGGGTTGCTGAGTCTATATGAAGCATCCT
ATCTTGGCTTTGAGGGAGAAAATCTCTTGGAGGAGGCAAGGACATTTTCAATAACACATCTCAAGAACAA
CCTAAAAGAAGGAATAAACACCAAAGTGGCAGAACAAGTTAGTCATGCACTGGAACTTCCCTATCATCAA
AGATTGCATAGACTAGAAGCACGATGGTTCCTTGACAAATATGAACCAAAGGAACCCCACCATCAGTTAC
TACTCGAGCTTGCAAAGCTAGATTTCAATATGGTGCAAACATTGCACCAGAAAGAACTGCAAGACCTGTC
AAGGTGGTGGACGGAGATGGGGCTAGCAAGCAAGCTAGACTTTGTCCGAGACAGATTAATGGAAGTGTAT
TTTTGGGCGTTGGGAATGGCACCTGATCCTCAATTCGGTGAATGTCGTAAAGCTGTCACTAAAATGTTTG
GATTGGTCACCATCATCGATGATGTATATGACGTTTATGGTACTTTGGATGAGCTACAACTCTTCACTGA
TGCTGTTGAGAGATGGGACGTGAATGCCATAAACACACTTCCAGACTACATGAAGTTGTGCTTCCTAGCA
CTTTATAACACCGTCAATGACACGTCTTATAGCATCCTTAAAGAAAAAGGACACAACAACCTTTCCTATT
TGACAAAATCTTGGCGTGAGTTATGCAAAGCATTCCTTCAAGAAGCAAAATGGTCGAACAACAAAATCAT
TCCAGCATTTAGCAAGTACCTGGAAAATGCATCGGTGTCCTCCTCCGGTGTGGCTTTGCTTGCTCCTTCC
TACTTCTCAGTGTGCCAACAACAAGAAGATATCTCAGACCATGCTCTTCGTTCTTTAACTGATTTCCACG
GCCTTGTGCGCTCCTCATGCGTCATTTTCAGACTCTGCAATGATTTGGCTACCTCAGCGGCTGAGCTAGA
GAGGGGTGAGACGACAAATTCAATAATATCTTATATGCATGAGAATGACGGCACTTCTGAAGAGCAAGCA
CGTGAGGAGTTGAGAAAATTGATCGATGCAGAGTGGAAGAAGATGAACCGAGAGCGAGTTTCAGATTCTA
CACTACTCCCAAAAGCTTTTATGGAAATAGCTGTTAACATGGCTCGAGTTTCGCATTGCACATACCAATA
TGGAGACGGACTTGGAAGGCCAGACTACGCCACAGAGAATAGAATCAAGTTGCTACTTATAGACCCCTTT
CCAATCAATCAACTAATGTACGTGTAATCTAGAGGATCC
