>Addgene plasmid #39213 | pBA2kIKmA2 | addgene partial sequence | sequence record 50863 | M13pUC-fwd 5'-CCCAGTCACGACGTTGTAAAACG-3'
ATCGAATTCAGCGTTCCAGTGGATATTTGCTGGGGGTTAATGAAACATTGTGGCGGAACCCAGGGACAAT
GTGACCAAAAAATTCAGGGATATCAATAAGTATTAGGTATATGGATCATAATTGTATGCCCGACTATTGC
TTAAACTGACTGACCACTGACCTTAAGAGTAATGGCGTGCAAGGCCCAGTGATCAATTTCATTATTTTTC
ATTATTTCATCTCCATTGTCCCTGAAAATCAGTTGTGTCGCCCCTCTACACAGCCCAGAACTATGGTAAA
GGCGCACGAAAAACCGCCAGGTAAACTCTTCTCAACCCCCAAAACGCCCTCTGTTTACCCATGGAAAAAA
CGACAATTACAAGAAAGTAAAACTTATGTCATCTATAAGCTTCGTGTATATTAACTTCCTGTTACAAAGC
TTTACAAAACTCTCATTAATCCTTTAGACTAAGTTTAGTCAGTTCCAATCTGA
