>Addgene plasmid #39213 | pBA2kIKmA2 | addgene partial sequence | sequence record 51382 | pBluescriptKS
CGTTCAGTGGATATTTGCTGGGGGTTAATGAAACATTGTGGCGGAACCCAGGGACAATGTGACCAAAAAA
TTCAGGGATATCAATAAGTATTAGGTATATGGATCATAATTGTATGCCCGACTATTGCTTAAACTGACTG
ACCACTGACCTTAAGAGTAATGGCGTGCAAGGCCCAGTGATCAATTTCATTATTTTTCATTATTTCATCT
CCATTGTCCCTGAAAATCAGTTGTGTCGCCCCTCTACACAGCCCAGAACTATGGTAAAGGCGCACGAAAA
ACCGCCAGGTAAACTCTTCTCAACCCCCAAAACGCCCTCTGTTTACCCATGGAAAAAACGACAATTACAA
GAAAGTAAAACTTATGTCATCTATAAGCTTCGTGTATATTAACTTCCTGTTACAAAGCTTTACAAAACTC
TCATTAATCCTTTAGACTAAGTTTAGTCAGTTCCAATCTGAACATCGACAAATACATAAGGAATTATAAC
CATATGCCATGGATTTGTGCTACGAGCTCTCAATTTACCCAAATAACAGAACATAATAGTCGGCGTTCAG
CTAATTACCAGCCAAACCTCTGGAATTTTGAATTTCTGCAGTCTCTGGAAAATGACCTTAAGGTGGAAAA
ACTAGAAGAGAAGGCAACAAAGCTAGAGGAGGAGGTACGATGCATGATCAACAGAGTAGACACACAACCA
TTAAGCTTACTAGAATTGATCGACGATGTCCAGCGTCTAGGATTGACCTACAAGTTTGAGAAGGACATAA
TCAAAGCCCTTGAGAATATTGTTTTGCTGGATGAGAATAAGAAAAATAAAAGTGACCTCCATGCTACTGC
TCTCAGCTTCCGTTTACTTAGACAACATGGCTTTGAGGTTT
