[The description below was written by a language model from this plasmid's Addgene catalogue record.]
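Description:
pBA2kIKmA2 is a pBluescript-based, high-copy plasmid classed as a synthetic biology vector and built to express a plant isoprene synthase in cyanobacteria. It is propagated in E. coli under ampicillin selection. The record also lists kanamycin as a selectable marker, which would serve to select cells carrying the construct in the target host. The associated work used Synechocystis as a model organism for photosynthetic isoprene production. No feature table is provided, so the exact arrangement of the elements cannot be confirmed. This applies in particular to the position of the kanamycin cassette and to any flanking homology regions for chromosomal integration, although the plasmid name hints at psbA2-derived sequences on either side of the gene and marker.

The payload is the kudzu (Pueraria montana) isoprene synthase gene, kIspS, an insert of about 1.7 kb. Its species field lists both synthetic and P. montana, and the predicted chloroplast transit peptide has been deleted. Removing this plant organelle-targeting sequence suits expression in a prokaryotic host, which has no chloroplast import machinery. Expression is driven by the psbA2 promoter. In cyanobacteria, psbA2 encodes the D1 protein of photosystem II, and its promoter is generally regarded as strong and light-responsive. The insert was cloned with restriction enzymes, and the NdeI/NcoI sites at the 5′ end and the XbaI/BamHI sites at the 3′ end were retained, so the coding region can be exchanged. Isoprene synthase converts dimethylallyl diphosphate to isoprene. The construct is therefore used to engineer cyanobacteria that channel photosynthetically fixed carbon into volatile isoprene, including in later photobioreactor studies of CO2 uptake and isoprene emission.
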