Addgene plasmid #39213: pBA2kIKmA2
Depositing lab: Anastasios Melis. Depositing organization: University of California, Berkeley. Publication: Engineering a platform for photosynthetic isoprene production in cyanobacteria, using Synechocystis as the model organism. Lindberg P, Park S, Melis A. Metab Eng. 2010 Jan;12(1):70-9. Epub 2009 Oct 13. 10.1016/j.ymben.2009.10.001 PubMed 19833224.
Backbone
  Vector backbone: pBluescript
  Vector type: Synthetic Biology
  Selectable markers: kanamycin
Growth in bacteria
  Bacterial resistance: Ampicillin, 100 μg/mL
  Growth temperature: 37°C
  Growth strain: DH5alpha
  Copy number: High Copy
Gene/Insert
  Gene/Insert name: Kudzu Isoprene Synthase (alt name: kIspS)
  Species: Synthetic; Pueraria montana
  Insert size (bp): 1719
  Mutation: Deleted the predicted chloroplast transit peptide
  GenBank ID: AY316691
  Promoter: psbA2
  Cloning method: Restriction Enzyme; 5′ cloning site NdeI, NcoI (not destroyed); 3′ cloning site XbaI, BamHI (not destroyed)
  Sequencing primers: 5′ M13F; 3′ M13R
Terms and licenses: Academic/Nonprofit Terms; Industry Terms: Not Available to Industry
Depositor comments: Bentley FK, Melis A (2012) Diffusion-based process for carbon dioxide uptake and isoprene emission in gaseous/aqueous two-phase photobioreactors by photosynthetic microorganisms. Biotech Bioeng 109:100-109
How to cite: pBA2kIKmA2 was a gift from Anastasios Melis (Addgene plasmid # 39213 ; http://n2t.net/addgene:39213 ; RRID:Addgene_39213)
